>Addgene plasmid #172835 | pX330_Tuba1b sgRNA / hSpCas9 | addgene full sequence | sequence record 341082 | Addgene NGS Result
GAGGGCCTATTTCCCATGATTCCTTCATATTTGCATATACGATACAAGGCTGTTAGAGAGATAATTGGAA
TTAATTTGACTGTAAACACAAAGATATTAGTACAAAATACGTGACGTAGAAAGTAATAATTTCTTGGGTA
GTTTGCAGTTTTAAAATTATGTTTTAAAATGGACTATCATATGCTTACCGTAACTTGAAAGTATTTCGAT
TTCTTGGCTTTATATATCTTGTGGAAAGGACGAAACACCGCTTCGGGGTCAAGGGACAGGTTTTAGAGCT
AGAAATAGCAAGTTAAAATAAGGCTAGTCCGTTATCAACTTGAAAAAGTGGCACCGAGTCGGTGCTTTTT
TGTTTTAGAGCTAGAAATAGCAAGTTAAAATAAGGCTAGTCCGTTTTTAGCGCGTGCGCCAATTCTGCAG
ACAAATGGCTCTAGAGGTACCCGTTACATAACTTACGGTAAATGGCCCGCCTGGCTGACCGCCCAACGAC
CCCCGCCCATTGACGTCAATAGTAACGCCAATAGGGACTTTCCATTGACGTCAATGGGTGGAGTATTTAC
GGTAAACTGCCCACTTGGCAGTACATCAAGTGTATCATATGCCAAGTACGCCCCCTATTGACGTCAATGA
CGGTAAATGGCCCGCCTGGCATTGTGCCCAGTACATGACCTTATGGGACTTTCCTACTTGGCAGTACATC
TACGTATTAGTCATCGCTATTACCATGGTCGAGGTGAGCCCCACGTTCTGCTTCACTCTCCCCATCTCCC
CCCCCTCCCCACCCCCAATTTTGTATTTATTTATTTTTTAATTATTTTGTGCAGCGATGGGGGCGGGGGG
GGGGGGGGGGCGGGGCGAGGGGCGGGGCGGGGCGAGGCGGAGAGGTGCGGCGGCAGCCAATCAGAGCGGC
GCGCTCCGAAAGTTTCCTTTTATGGCGAGGCGGCGGCGGCGGCGGCCCTATAAAAAGCGAAGCGCGCGGC
GGGCGGGAGTCGCTGCGCGCTGCCTTCGCCCCGTGCCCCGCTCCGCCGCCGCCTCGCGCCGCCCGCCCCG
GCTCTGACTGACCGCGTTACTCCCACAGGTGAGCGGGCGGGACGGCCCTTCTCCTCCGGGCTGTAATTAG
CTGAGCAAGAGGTAAGGGTTTAAGGGATGGTTGGTTGGTGGGGTATTAATGTTTAATTACCTGGAGCACC
TGCCTGAAATCACTTTTTTTCAGGTTGGACCGGTGCCACCATGGACTATAAGGACCACGACGGAGACTAC
AAGGATCATGATATTGATTACAAAGACGATGACGATAAGATGGCCCCAAAGAAGAAGCGGAAGGTCGGTA
TCCACGGAGTCCCAGCAGCCGACAAGAAGTACAGCATCGGCCTGGACATCGGCACCAACTCTGTGGGCTG
GGCCGTGATCACCGACGAGTACAAGGTGCCCAGCAAGAAATTCAAGGTGCTGGGCAACACCGACCGGCAC
AGCATCAAGAAGAACCTGATCGGAGCCCTGCTGTTCGACAGCGGCGAAACAGCCGAGGCCACCCGGCTGA
AGAGAACCGCCAGAAGAAGATACACCAGACGGAAGAACCGGATCTGCTATCTGCAAGAGATCTTCAGCAA
CGAGATGGCCAAGGTGGACGACAGCTTCTTCCACAGACTGGAAGAGTCCTTCCTGGTGGAAGAGGATAAG
AAGCACGAGCGGCACCCCATCTTCGGCAACATCGTGGACGAGGTGGCCTACCACGAGAAGTACCCCACCA
TCTACCACCTGAGAAAGAAACTGGTGGACAGCACCGACAAGGCCGACCTGCGGCTGATCTATCTGGCCCT
GGCCCACATGATCAAGTTCCGGGGCCACTTCCTGATCGAGGGCGACCTGAACCCCGACAACAGCGACGTG
GACAAGCTGTTCATCCAGCTGGTGCAGACCTACAACCAGCTGTTCGAGGAAAACCCCATCAACGCCAGCG
GCGTGGACGCCAAGGCCATCCTGTCTGCCAGACTGAGCAAGAGCAGACGGCTGGAAAATCTGATCGCCCA
GCTGCCCGGCGAGAAGAAGAATGGCCTGTTCGGAAACCTGATTGCCCTGAGCCTGGGCCTGACCCCCAAC
TTCAAGAGCAACTTCGACCTGGCCGAGGATGCCAAACTGCAGCTGAGCAAGGACACCTACGACGACGACC
TGGACAACCTGCTGGCCCAGATCGGCGACCAGTACGCCGACCTGTTTCTGGCCGCCAAGAACCTGTCCGA
CGCCATCCTGCTGAGCGACATCCTGAGAGTGAACACCGAGATCACCAAGGCCCCCCTGAGCGCCTCTATG
ATCAAGAGATACGACGAGCACCACCAGGACCTGACCCTGCTGAAAGCTCTCGTGCGGCAGCAGCTGCCTG
AGAAGTACAAAGAGATTTTCTTCGACCAGAGCAAGAACGGCTACGCCGGCTACATTGACGGCGGAGCCAG
CCAGGAAGAGTTCTACAAGTTCATCAAGCCCATCCTGGAAAAGATGGACGGCACCGAGGAACTGCTCGTG
AAGCTGAACAGAGAGGACCTGCTGCGGAAGCAGCGGACCTTCGACAACGGCAGCATCCCCCACCAGATCC
ACCTGGGAGAGCTGCACGCCATTCTGCGGCGGCAGGAAGATTTTTACCCATTCCTGAAGGACAACCGGGA
AAAGATCGAGAAGATCCTGACCTTCCGCATCCCCTACTACGTGGGCCCTCTGGCCAGGGGAAACAGCAGA
TTCGCCTGGATGACCAGAAAGAGCGAGGAAACCATCACCCCCTGGAACTTCGAGGAAGTGGTGGACAAGG
GCGCTTCCGCCCAGAGCTTCATCGAGCGGATGACCAACTTCGATAAGAACCTGCCCAACGAGAAGGTGCT
GCCCAAGCACAGCCTGCTGTACGAGTACTTCACCGTGTATAACGAGCTGACCAAAGTGAAATACGTGACC
GAGGGAATGAGAAAGCCCGCCTTCCTGAGCGGCGAGCAGAAAAAGGCCATCGTGGACCTGCTGTTCAAGA
CCAACCGGAAAGTGACCGTGAAGCAGCTGAAAGAGGACTACTTCAAGAAAATCGAGTGCTTCGACTCCGT
GGAAATCTCCGGCGTGGAAGATCGGTTCAACGCCTCCCTGGGCACATACCACGATCTGCTGAAAATTATC
AAGGACAAGGACTTCCTGGACAATGAGGAAAACGAGGACATTCTGGAAGATATCGTGCTGACCCTGACAC
TGTTTGAGGACAGAGAGATGATCGAGGAACGGCTGAAAACCTATGCCCACCTGTTCGACGACAAAGTGAT
GAAGCAGCTGAAGCGGCGGAGATACACCGGCTGGGGCAGGCTGAGCCGGAAGCTGATCAACGGCATCCGG
GACAAGCAGTCCGGCAAGACAATCCTGGATTTCCTGAAGTCCGACGGCTTCGCCAACAGAAACTTCATGC
AGCTGATCCACGACGACAGCCTGACCTTTAAAGAGGACATCCAGAAAGCCCAGGTGTCCGGCCAGGGCGA
TAGCCTGCACGAGCACATTGCCAATCTGGCCGGCAGCCCCGCCATTAAGAAGGGCATCCTGCAGACAGTG
AAGGTGGTGGACGAGCTCGTGAAAGTGATGGGCCGGCACAAGCCCGAGAACATCGTGATCGAAATGGCCA
GAGAGAACCAGACCACCCAGAAGGGACAGAAGAACAGCCGCGAGAGAATGAAGCGGATCGAAGAGGGCAT
CAAAGAGCTGGGCAGCCAGATCCTGAAAGAACACCCCGTGGAAAACACCCAGCTGCAGAACGAGAAGCTG
TACCTGTACTACCTGCAGAATGGGCGGGATATGTACGTGGACCAGGAACTGGACATCAACCGGCTGTCCG
ACTACGATGTGGACCATATCGTGCCTCAGAGCTTTCTGAAGGACGACTCCATCGACAACAAGGTGCTGAC
CAGAAGCGACAAGAACCGGGGCAAGAGCGACAACGTGCCCTCCGAAGAGGTCGTGAAGAAGATGAAGAAC
TACTGGCGGCAGCTGCTGAACGCCAAGCTGATTACCCAGAGAAAGTTCGACAATCTGACCAAGGCCGAGA
GAGGCGGCCTGAGCGAACTGGATAAGGCCGGCTTCATCAAGAGACAGCTGGTGGAAACCCGGCAGATCAC
AAAGCACGTGGCACAGATCCTGGACTCCCGGATGAACACTAAGTACGACGAGAATGACAAGCTGATCCGG
GAAGTGAAAGTGATCACCCTGAAGTCCAAGCTGGTGTCCGATTTCCGGAAGGATTTCCAGTTTTACAAAG
TGCGCGAGATCAACAACTACCACCACGCCCACGACGCCTACCTGAACGCCGTCGTGGGAACCGCCCTGAT
CAAAAAGTACCCTAAGCTGGAAAGCGAGTTCGTGTACGGCGACTACAAGGTGTACGACGTGCGGAAGATG
ATCGCCAAGAGCGAGCAGGAAATCGGCAAGGCTACCGCCAAGTACTTCTTCTACAGCAACATCATGAACT
TTTTCAAGACCGAGATTACCCTGGCCAACGGCGAGATCCGGAAGCGGCCTCTGATCGAGACAAACGGCGA
AACCGGGGAGATCGTGTGGGATAAGGGCCGGGATTTTGCCACCGTGCGGAAAGTGCTGAGCATGCCCCAA
GTGAATATCGTGAAAAAGACCGAGGTGCAGACAGGCGGCTTCAGCAAAGAGTCTATCCTGCCCAAGAGGA
ACAGCGATAAGCTGATCGCCAGAAAGAAGGACTGGGACCCTAAGAAGTACGGCGGCTTCGACAGCCCCAC
CGTGGCCTATTCTGTGCTGGTGGTGGCCAAAGTGGAAAAGGGCAAGTCCAAGAAACTGAAGAGTGTGAAA
GAGCTGCTGGGGATCACCATCATGGAAAGAAGCAGCTTCGAGAAGAATCCCATCGACTTTCTGGAAGCCA
AGGGCTACAAAGAAGTGAAAAAGGACCTGATCATCAAGCTGCCTAAGTACTCCCTGTTCGAGCTGGAAAA
CGGCCGGAAGAGAATGCTGGCCTCTGCCGGCGAACTGCAGAAGGGAAACGAACTGGCCCTGCCCTCCAAA
TATGTGAACTTCCTGTACCTGGCCAGCCACTATGAGAAGCTGAAGGGCTCCCCCGAGGATAATGAGCAGA
AACAGCTGTTTGTGGAACAGCACAAGCACTACCTGGACGAGATCATCGAGCAGATCAGCGAGTTCTCCAA
GAGAGTGATCCTGGCCGACGCTAATCTGGACAAAGTGCTGTCCGCCTACAACAAGCACCGGGATAAGCCC
ATCAGAGAGCAGGCCGAGAATATCATCCACCTGTTTACCCTGACCAATCTGGGAGCCCCTGCCGCCTTCA
AGTACTTTGACACCACCATCGACCGGAAGAGGTACACCAGCACCAAAGAGGTGCTGGACGCCACCCTGAT
CCACCAGAGCATCACCGGCCTGTACGAGACACGGATCGACCTGTCTCAGCTGGGAGGCGACAAAAGGCCG
GCGGCCACGAAAAAGGCCGGCCAGGCAAAAAAGAAAAAGTAAGAATTCCTAGAGCTCGCTGATCAGCCTC
GACTGTGCCTTCTAGTTGCCAGCCATCTGTTGTTTGCCCCTCCCCCGTGCCTTCCTTGACCCTGGAAGGT
GCCACTCCCACTGTCCTTTCCTAATAAAATGAGGAAATTGCATCGCATTGTCTGAGTAGGTGTCATTCTA
TTCTGGGGGGTGGGGTGGGGCAGGACAGCAAGGGGGAGGATTGGGAAGAGAATAGCAGGCATGCTGGGGA
GCGGCCGCAGGAACCCCTAGTGATGGAGTTGGCCACTCCCTCTCTGCGCGCTCGCTCGCTCACTGAGGCC
GGGCGACCAAAGGTCGCCCGACGCCCGGGCTTTGCCCGGGCGGCCTCAGTGAGCGAGCGAGCGCGCAGCT
GCCTGCAGGGGCGCCTGATGCGGTATTTTCTCCTTACGCATCTGTGCGGTATTTCACACCGCATA
[95 nt withheld, positions 5946-6040]
T
[46 nt withheld, positions 6042-6087]
C
[141 nt withheld, positions 6089-6229]
CCTTTGACGTTGGAGTCCACGTTCTTT
[37 nt withheld, positions 6257-6293]
ACTCTATCTCGGGCTATTCTTTTGATTTATAAGGGATTTTGCCGATTTCGGTCTATTGGTTAAAAAATGA
GCTGATTTAACAAAAATTTAACGCGAATTTTAACAAAATATTAACGTTTACAATTTTATGGTGCACTCTC
AGTACAATCTGCTCTGATGCCGCATAGTTAAGCCAGCCCCGACACCCGCCAACACCCGCTGACGCGCCCT
GACGGGCTTGTCTGCTCCCGGCATCCGCTTACAGACAAGCTGTGACCGTCTCCGGGAGCTGCATGTGTCA
GAGGTTTTCACCGTCATCACCGAAACGCGCGAGACGAAAGGGCCTCGTGATACGCCTATTTTTATAGGTT
AATGTCATGATAATAATGGTTTCTTAGACGTCAGGTGGCACTTTTCGGGGAAATGTGCGCGGAACCCCTA
TTTGTTTATTTTTCTAAATACATTCAAATATGTATCCGCTCATGAGACAATAACCCTGATAAATGCTTCA
ATAATATTGAAAAAGGAAGAGTATGAGTATTCAACATTTCCGTGTCGCCCTTATTCCCTTTTTTGCGGCA
TTTTGCCTTCCTGTTTTTGCTCACCCAGAAACGCTGGTGAAAGTAAAAGATGCTGAAGATCAGTTGGGTG
CACGAGTGGGTTACATCGAACTGGATCTCAACAGCGGTAAGATCCTTGAGAGTTTTCGCCCCGAAGAACG
TTTTCCAATGATGAGCACTTTTAAAGTTCTGCTATGTGGCGCGGTATTATCCCGTATTGACGCCGGGCAA
GAGCAACTCGGTCGCCGCATACACTATTCTCAGAATGACTTGGTTGAGTACTCACCAGTCACAGAAAAGC
ATCTTACGGATGGCATGACAGTAAGAGAATTATGCAGTGCTGCCATAACCATGAGTGATAACACTGCGGC
CAACTTACTTCTGACAACGATCGGAGGACCGAAGGAGCTAACCGCTTTTTTGCACAACATGGGGGATCAT
GTAACTCGCCTTGATCGTTGGGAACCGGAGCTGAATGAAGCCATACCAAACGACGAGCGTGACACCACGA
TGCCTGTAGCAATGGCAACAACGTTGCGCAAACTATTAACTGGCGAACTACTTACTCTAGCTTCCCGGCA
ACAATTAATAGACTGGATGGAGGCGGATAAAGTTGCAGGACCACTTCTGCGCTCGGCCCTTCCGGCTGGC
TGGTTTATTGCTGATAAATCTGGAGCCGGTGAGCGTGGAAGCCGCGGTATCATTGCAGCACTGGGGCCAG
ATGGTAAGCCCTCCCGTATCGTAGTTATCTACACGACGGGGAGTCAGGCAACTATGGATGAACGAAATAG
ACAGATCGCTGAGATAGGTGCCTCACTGATTAAGCATTGGTAACTGTCAGACCAAGTTTACTCATATATA
CTTTAGATTGATTTAAAACTTCATTTTTAATTTAAAAGGATCTAGGTGAAGATCCTTTTTGATAATCTCA
TGACCAAAATCCCTTAACGTGAGTTTTCGTTCCACTGAGCGTCAGACCCCGTAGAAAAGATCAAAGGATC
TTCTTGAGATCCTTTTTTTCTGCGCGTAATCTGCTGCTTGCAAACAAAAAAACCACCGCTACCAGCGGTG
GTTTGTTTGCCGGATCAAGAGCTACCAACTCTTTTTCCGAAGGTAACTGGCTTCAGCAGAGCGCAGATAC
CAAATACTGTTCTTCTAGTGTAGCCGTAGTTAGGCCACCACTTCAAGAACTCTGTAGCACCGCCTACATA
CCTCGCTCTGCTAATCCTGTTACCAGTGGCTGCTGCCAGTGGCGATAAGTCGTGTCTTACCGGGTTGGAC
TCAAGACGATAGTTACCGGATAAGGCGCAGCGGTCGGGCTGAACGGGGGGTTCGTGCACACAGCCCAGCT
TGGAGCGAACGACCTACACCGAACTGAGATACCTACAGCGTGAGCTATGAGAAAGCGCCACGCTTCCCGA
AGGGAGAAAGGCGGACAGGTATCCGGTAAGCGGCAGGGTCGGAACAGGAGAGCGCACGAGGGAGCTTCCA
GGGGGAAACGCCTGGTATCTTTATAGTCCTGTCGGGTTTCGCCACCTCTGACTTGAGCGTCGATTTTTGT
GATGCTCGTCAGGGGGGCGGAGCCTATGGAAAAACGCCAGCAACGCGGCCTTTTTACGGTTCCTGGCCTT
TTGCTGGCCTTTTGCTCACATGT
Features (pLannotate 1.2.2; 18 found; start..end, strand, type, name):
      1..241     +  promoter       U6 promoter: RNA polymerase III promoter for human U6 snRNA
    270..345     +  misc_RNA       gRNA scaffold: guide RNA scaffold for the Streptococcus pyogenes CRISPR/Cas9 system
    352..395     +  misc_RNA       gRNA scaffold (fragment): guide RNA scaffold for the Streptococcus pyogenes CRISPR/Cas9 system
    442..727     +  enhancer       CMV enhancer: human cytomegalovirus immediate early enhancer; contains an 18-bp deletion relative to the standard CMV enhancer
    729..985     +  promoter       chicken β-actin promoter: contains a 21-bp deletion relative to the standard chicken β-actin promoter
    986..1213    +  intron         hybrid intron: hybrid between chicken β-actin (CBA) and minute virus of mice (MMV) introns (Gray et al., 2011)
   1351..2952    +  CDS            Cas9(N): N-terminal portion of Streptococcus pyogenes Cas9 (Zetsche et al., 2015)
   2953..5451    +  CDS            Cas9(C): C-terminal portion of Streptococcus pyogenes Cas9 (Zetsche et al., 2015)
   5452..5499    +  CDS            nucleoplasmin NLS: bipartite nuclear localization signal from nucleoplasmin
   5533..5644    +  polyA_signal   bGH poly(A) signal: bovine growth hormone polyadenylation signal
   5749..5889    +  repeat_region  AAV2 ITR: inverted terminal repeat of adeno-associated virus serotype 2 inverted
   5894..5945    -  misc_feature   bom (fragment): basis of mobility region from pBR322
   5964..6419    +  rep_origin     f1 ori (sequence partly withheld): f1 bacteriophage origin of replication; arrow indicates direction of (+) strand synthesis
   6420..6469    -  misc_feature   bom (fragment): basis of mobility region from pBR322
   6571..6606    -  CDS            rop (fragment): Rop protein, which maintains plasmids at low copy number; rop
   6701..6805    +  promoter       AmpR promoter: bla
   6806..7666    +  CDS            AmpR: β-lactamase; bla; confers resistance to ampicillin, carbenicillin, and related antibiotics
   7837..8425    +  rep_origin     ori: high-copy-number ColE1/pMB1/pBR322/pUC origin of replication
