[The description below was written by a language model from this plasmid's Addgene catalogue record and pLannotate feature annotations shown in this document.]
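Description:
pX330_Tuba1b sgRNA / hSpCas9 is an 8,486 bp all-in-one CRISPR plasmid for mammalian expression, built on the pX330 backbone. It is propagated in E. coli as a high-copy plasmid through a ColE1/pUC-type origin and selected with ampicillin via the β-lactamase gene and its own promoter. The backbone also carries an f1 phage origin, short remnants of the pBR322 bom and rop regions, and a single annotated AAV2 inverted terminal repeat downstream of the Cas9 cassette. With only one ITR annotated, the record gives no indication that the plasmid is meant for AAV packaging.

The payload consists of two expression units. A human U6 RNA polymerase III promoter drives a single guide RNA, with the short gap between the promoter and the Streptococcus pyogenes gRNA scaffold holding the spacer, which the catalogue entry says targets intron 1 of Tuba1b. A second, partial scaffold fragment follows the first. Downstream, a CAG-type promoter (CMV enhancer, chicken β-actin promoter and a hybrid intron) drives humanized S. pyogenes Cas9. The annotation tool splits this coding sequence into adjoining N- and C-terminal portions, but they form one continuous coding region. It ends in a nucleoplasmin bipartite nuclear localization signal and a bovine growth hormone polyadenylation signal. About 140 bp between the intron and the annotated start of Cas9 is unannotated, so any N-terminal tag or NLS there is not stated in the record.

Transfection into mammalian cells delivers both nuclease and guide to cut within the first intron of Tuba1b. The associated publication describes labeling endogenous proteins by CRISPR-based insertion of a designer exon, which is consistent with this intronic target. The donor template for such an insertion is not part of this plasmid.
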