Addgene plasmid #172835: pX330_Tuba1b sgRNA / hSpCas9
Purpose: Mammalian expression of a sgRNA targeting the intron 1 of Tuba1b (Zhong et al, eLife 2021) under the U6 promotor and hSpCas9 under the CAG promotor. This construct is based on pX330.
Depositing lab: Haining Zhong. Publication: High-fidelity, efficient, and reversible labeling of endogenous proteins using CRISPR-based designer exon insertion. Zhong H, Ceballos CC, Massengill CI, Muniak MA, Ma L, Qin M, Petrie SK, Mao T. Elife. 2021 Jun 8;10. pii: 64911. doi: 10.7554/eLife.64911. PubMed 34100715.
Backbone
  Vector backbone: pX330
  Backbone size w/o insert (bp): 8484
  Total vector size (bp): 8486
  Vector type: Mammalian Expression, CRISPR
Growth in bacteria
  Bacterial resistance: Ampicillin, 100 μg/mL
  Growth temperature: 37°C
  Growth strain: DH5alpha
  Copy number: High Copy
Gene/Insert
  Gene/Insert name: sgRNA targeting intron 1 of Tuba1b under the U6 promotor and hSpCas9 under the CAG promotor
Terms and licenses: Academic/Nonprofit Terms; Industry Terms: Not Available to Industry
How to cite: pX330_Tuba1b sgRNA / hSpCas9 was a gift from Haining Zhong (Addgene plasmid # 172835 ; http://n2t.net/addgene:172835 ; RRID:Addgene_172835)
